>Addgene plasmid #154840 | pMS81(rpl-28p::mKate2::unc-54 3'UTR::LoxP::rps-0p::HYGR∆) | depositor full sequence | sequence record 299735 | pMS81(rpl-28p::mKate2::unc-54 3'UTR::LoxP::rps-0p::HYGR∆) sequence 6176 bps
TAAATCTGGAGCCGGTGAGCGTGGGTCTCGCGGTATCATTGCAGCACTGGGGCCAGATGGTAAGCCCTCC
CGTATCGTAGTTATCTACACGACGGGGAGTCAGGCAACTATGGATGAACGAAATAGACAGATCGCTGAGA
TAGGTGCCTCACTGATTAAGCATTGGTAACTGTCAGACCAAGTTTACTCATATATACTTTAGATTGATTT
AAAACTTCATTTTTAATTTAAAAGGATCTAGGTGAAGATCCTTTTTGATAATCTCATGACCAAAATCCCT
TAACGTGAGTTTTCGTTCCACTGAGCGTCAGACCCCGTAGAAAAGATCAAAGGATCTTCTTGAGATCCTT
TTTTTCTGCGCGTAATCTGCTGCTTGCAAACAAAAAAACCACCGCTACCAGCGGTGGTTTGTTTGCCGGA
TCAAGAGCTACCAACTCTTTTTCCGAAGGTAACTGGCTTCAGCAGAGCGCAGATACCAAATACTGTTCTT
CTAGTGTAGCCGTAGTTAGGCCACCACTTCAAGAACTCTGTAGCACCGCCTACATACCTCGCTCTGCTAA
TCCTGTTACCAGTGGCTGCTGCCAGTGGCGATAAGTCGTGTCTTACCGGGTTGGACTCAAGACGATAGTT
ACCGGATAAGGCGCAGCGGTCGGGCTGAACGGGGGGTTCGTGCACACAGCCCAGCTTGGAGCGAACGACC
TACACCGAACTGAGATACCTACAGCGTGAGCTATGAGAAAGCGCCACGCTTCCCGAAGGGAGAAAGGCGG
ACAGGTATCCGGTAAGCGGCAGGGTCGGAACAGGAGAGCGCACGAGGGAGCTTCCAGGGGGAAACGCCTG
GTATCTTTATAGTCCTGTCGGGTTTCGCCACCTCTGACTTGAGCGTCGATTTTTGTGATGCTCGTCAGGG
GGGCGGAGCCTATGGAAAAACGCCAGCAACGCGGCCTTTTTACGGTTCCTGGCCTTTTGCTGGCCTTTTG
CTCACATGTTCTTTCCTGCGTTATCCCCTGATTCTGTGGATAACCGTATTACCGCCTTTGAGTGAGCTGA
TACCGCTCGCCGCAGCCGAACGACCGAGCGCAGCGAGTCAGTGAGCGAGGAAGCGGAAGAGCGCCCAATA
CGCAAACCGCCTCTCCCCGCGCGTTGGCCGATTCATTAATGCAGCTGGCACGACAGGTTTCCCGACTGGA
AAGCGGGCAGTGAGCGCAACGCAATTAATGTGAGTTAGCTCACTCATTAGGCACCCCAGGCTTTACACTT
TATGCTTCCGGCTCGTATGTTGTGTGGAATTGTGAGCGGATAACAATTTCACACAGGAAACAGCTATGAC
CATGATTACGCCAAGCTCACTCGTTTAGGCTATTCCCCTATTTTTGATATTCCTTCGCACATATGAAAAC
TACTTTTTTTCGAAACTGTTAACTCCAGAATTTATAAATCTATAGCCCTTACTTGATTATTTATTATCAT
GGTTACTCACCTCATGTCTCTTTCTCTTTTCAAGAAGTCTTCGTTCATATCTGTTGTCTCTTTCCTCCTT
TTGAATCTCTGCTTTGCTCTTCGCCATTGTTTCCTGAAAATAATGTAACTTGAATTGTGTAATATACTTT
TTTAATTTGAATTTGGCTTGTAACGCGGAATCACTACGTGCGGGATCATTTCTTACTAGAAAACCCAGAA
AATGCCATATTTCACTTATCTCGGGGTCATTTCTAATTAGAAAAGCTACAAAAACCATTTCTAATTACGG
TGACTTTAGAACTGGTCGAAATAGCTAATTAGAAATGGGTTTTTGCTAATTAGAGGTGACTCTATGTTAT
CTGAGTAAGCCTCGTTTGTATGTAAACTCACAGTACTAATAAATGCAAGACACCCGGGTTTGTCTAGATA
TGAAATAATTGAAATATCAATTCTGACAGACAATAATGGTAATCTTGATAAGGAGTTCCACGCCCAGGAG
AACACGTTAGTTTTCTTGTTTTTGATTGCGTGCGTTATTTTGGAGAAAAACTCGATTTTTTACAAAATAA
TTTTTTGAAAGGAACACTGTTCAATAAGTTTTGTCTTTTTTCTCAGTTGTGATACGGTTTTTTATTCTTT
TTTGTAGTTATACAGAAGACCGCCTGCAGGATTTGAGTAGAGCACTCGAGGGGAGAAAATGCGGAGAGAA
GAACCCAGCATCTTAATAAAATTATATAATTTTGAATAAAATCAAATTAAAAATAAGATTAATTGAAACA
CAACAATAGAATGCAGAAAATTACTCATAAGAAATAATTTATTTTGAAAGAAGTTGTGTCGATTTACGAT
AAAAACTACACGCAAACGAGGCTCCGCGTTTACACCGTTTGGCAATGGAGCGCGCTTGCTATTAGATTTT
AGGCCAGCTCAACGAAAGTTTAATTTATTTTTCTTCTTTTTTTCCATTTTTTTGAGTAAAATATCGAATT
TTTTGTATTAATTCTGTAAATTTTATAATTTGCAACTATTTTGGCGTATTCTGCTTGTTTTTATCAGCGA
ATTTTTATGCATTTCAGTCAAAAGTTTGAGCAGGAAAAATGACATTTAGGACTTTGTAAAATTGTATTCT
TAAATTTGCTTGAAAACCTACGTGTACAATTGATTTTATTGAATTTTTCTTACGTTTCCCGTTGTATCTT
ATTGTATTTAACTTTCATCATAAAATAATTTATTTCCAGGTAAAATATCCGACGCTCTCGTGATGGTCTC
CGAGCTCATTAAAGAAAACATGCATATGAAGCTCTACATGGAGGGAACCGTCAACAACCACCACTTCAAG
TGCACCTCCGAGGGAGAGGGAAAGCCATACGAGGGAACCCAAACCATGCGTATCAAGGCCGTCGAGGGAG
GACCACTCCCATTCGCCTTCGACATCCTCGCCACCTCCTTCATGTACGGATCCAAGGTAAGTTTAAACAT
ATATATACTAACTAACCCTGATTATTTAAATTTTCAGACCTTCATCAACCACACCCAAGGAATCCCAGAC
TTCTTCAAGCAATCCTTCCCAGAGGGATTCACCTGGGAGCGTGTCACCACCTACGAGGACGGAGGAGTCC
TCACCGCCACCCAAGACACCTCCCTCCAAGACGGATGCCTCATCTACAACGTCAAGGTAAGTTTAAACAG
TTCGGTACTAACTAACCATACATATTTAAATTTTCAGATCCGTGGAGTCAACTTCCCATCCAACGGACCA
GTCATGCAAAAGAAGACCCTCGGATGGGAGGCCTCCACCGAGACCCTCTACCCAGCCGACGGAGGACTTG
AGGGACGTGCCGACATGGCCCTCAAGCTCGTCGGAGGAGGACACCTCATCTGCAACCTCAAGGTAAGTTT
AAACATGATTTTACTAACTAACTAATCTGATTTAAATTTTCAGACCACCTACCGTTCCAAGAAGCCAGCC
AAGAACCTCAAGATGCCAGGAGTCTACTACGTCGACCGTCGTCTTGAGCGTATCAAGGAGGCCGACAAGG
AGACCTACGTCGAGCAACACGAGGTCGCCGTCGCCCGTTACTGCGACCTCCCATCCAAGCTCGGACACCG
TTAAGTCCAATTACTCTTCAACATCCCTACATGCTCTTTCTCCCTGTGCTCCCACCCCCTATTTTTGTTA
TTATCAAAAAACTTCTCTTAATTTCTTTGTTTTTTAGCTTCTTTTAAGTCACCTCTAACAATGAAATTGT
GTAGATTCAAAAATAGAATTAATTCGTAATAAAAAGTCGAAAAAAATTGTGCTCCCTCCCCCCATTAATA
ATAATTCTATCCCAAAATCTACACAATGTTCTGTGTACACTTCTTATGTTTTTTACTTCTGATAAATTTT
TTTGAAACATCATAGAAAAAACCGCACACAAAATACCTTATCATATGTTACGTTTCAGTTTATGACCGCA
ATTTTTACTTAAGTTCAATCCGGAAAGGTAAGTTTAAAATGACTTCGTATAGCATACATTATACGAAGTT
ATTTTCAGGGAGAGCAAAAGATTTTTGCTTTCGTCGTAAATCTACACACGCGTCTCTTCCGTGCGAGAGT
CCAAGCCAGCAGCCAAATTCGTTGACTGAGTATTCAACGTTTATACGTTGTCGGCAACGAGAAATAGGAA
AATGCATCGGGAAATGTTCTTTTTTCGATTTTTTCCAAGGTTTTGACAAATTTTACCACGAATTTTGCTA
TGTTTTCAATTAAAAAATATGTTATTCAACTGTTTCTATGAGGAAAATAAGGCTTTGCATGTAATTTTCT
TATTCAGCATAATTTTTAATTAATTTGAATTTTCTGTCCTAACGTTTATTTTGTTTTCTTGGTTATGACT
GATCTGAAATTAATTTTTGAATTTTAAGGTAATATGAAAAAACCCGAGTTGACCGCCACATCCGTAGAGA
AGTTCCTCATCGAGAAGTTCGACTCCGTCTCCGACCTCATGCAACTCTCCGAGGGAGAGGAGTCCCGTGC
CTTCTCCTTCGACGTCGGAGGACGTGGATACGTCCTCCGTGTCAACTCCTGCGCCGACGGATTCTACAAG
GACCGTTACGTCTACCGTCACTTCGCCTCCGCCGCCCTCCCAATCCCAGAGGTCCTCGACATCGGAGAGT
TCTCCGAGTCCCTCACCTACTGCATCTCCCGTCGTGCCCAAGGAGTCACCCTCCAAGACCTCCCAGAGAC
CGAGCTCCCAGCCGTCCTCCAACCAGTCGCCGAGGCCATGGACGCCATCGCCGCCGCCGACCTCTCCCAA
ACCTCCGGATTCGGACCATTCGGACCACAAGGAATCGGACAATACACCACCTGGCGTGACTTCATCTGCG
CCATCGCCGACCCACACGTCTACCACTGGCAAACCGTCATGGACGACACCGTCTCCGCCTCCGTCGCCCA
AGCCCTCGACGAGCTCATGCTCTGGGCCGAGGACTGCCCAGAGGTCCGTCACCTCGTCCACGCCGACTTC
GGATCCAACAACGTCCTCACCGACAACGGACGTATCACCGCCGTCATCGACTGGTCCGAGGCCATGTTCG
GAGACTCCCAATATGCGGTATTTTCTCCTTACGCATCTGTGCGGTATTTCACACCGCATATGGTGCACTC
TCAGTACAATCTGCTCTGATGCCGCATAGTTAAGCCAGCCCCGACACCCGCCAACACCCGCTGACGCGCC
CTGACGGGCTTGTCTGCTCCCGGCATCCGCTTACAGACAAGCTGTGACCGTCTCCGGGAGCTGCATGTGT
CAGAGGTTTTCACCGTCATCACCGAAACGCGCGAGACGAAAGGGCCTCGTGATACGCCTATTTTTATAGG
TTAATGTCATGATAATAATGGTTTCTTAGACGTCAGGTGGCACTTTTCGGGGAAATGTGCGCGGAACCCC
TATTTGTTTATTTTTCTAAATACATTCAAATATGTATCCGCTCATGAGACAATAACCCTGATAAATGCTT
CAATAATATTGAAAAAGGAAGAGTATGAGTATTCAACATTTCCGTGTCGCCCTTATTCCCTTTTTTGCGG
CATTTTGCCTTCCTGTTTTTGCTCACCCAGAAACGCTGGTGAAAGTAAAAGATGCTGAAGATCAGTTGGG
TGCACGAGTGGGTTACATCGAACTGGATCTCAACAGCGGTAAGATCCTTGAGAGTTTTCGCCCCGAAGAA
CGTTTTCCAATGATGAGCACTTTTAAAGTTCTGCTATGTGGCGCGGTATTATCCCGTATTGACGCCGGGC
AAGAGCAACTCGGTCGCCGCATACACTATTCTCAGAATGACTTGGTTGAGTACTCACCAGTCACAGAAAA
GCATCTTACGGATGGCATGACAGTAAGAGAATTATGCAGTGCTGCCATAACCATGAGTGATAACACTGCG
GCCAACTTACTTCTGACAACGATCGGAGGACCGAAGGAGCTAACCGCTTTTTTGCACAACATGGGGGATC
ATGTAACTCGCCTTGATCGTTGGGAACCGGAGCTGAATGAAGCCATACCAAACGACGAGCGTGACACCAC
GATGCCTGTAGCAATGGCAACAACGTTGCGCAAACTATTAACTGGCGAACTACTTACTCTAGCTTCCCGG
CAACAATTAATAGACTGGATGGAGGCGGATAAAGTTGCAGGACCACTTCTGCGCTCGGCCCTTCCGGCTG
GCTGGTTTATTGCTGA
Features (pLannotate 1.2.2; 12 found; start..end, strand, type, name):
    340..928     +  rep_origin     ori: high-copy-number ColE1/pMB1/pBR322/pUC origin of replication
   1111..1203    +  CDS            lacI (fragment): lac repressor; lacI; The lac repressor binds to the lac operator to inhibit transcription in E. coli. This inhibition can be relieved by adding lactose or isopropyl-β-D-thiogalactopyranoside (IPTG).
   1216..1237    +  protein_bind   CAP binding site: CAP binding activates transcription in the presence of cAMP. E. coli catabolite activator protein
   1252..1282    +  promoter       lac promoter: promoter for the E. coli lac operon
   1290..1306    +  protein_bind   lac operator: The lac repressor binds to the lac operator to inhibit transcription in E. coli. This inhibition can be relieved by adding lactose or isopropyl-β-D-thiogalactopyranoside (IPTG). lac repressor encoded by lacI
   2723..3571    +  CDS            mNeptune: mNeptune is a basic (constitutively fluorescent) far red fluorescent protein published in 2009, derived from Entacmaea quadricolor. It is reported to be a rapidly-maturing monomer with moderate acid sensitivity.
   3962..3992    +  protein_bind   loxP (fragment): Cre-mediated recombination occurs in the 8-bp core sequence (GCATACAT). Cre recombinase
   4374..5060    +  CDS            hph (fragment): KHYB_ECOLX - Experimental evidence at protein level: Swiss-Prot protein existence level 1. The aminoglycoside phosphotransferases achieve inactivation of their antibiotic substrates by phosphorylation. Only phosphorylates hygromycin and closely related compounds such as demethyl analogs and destomycin. From Escherichia coli.
   5053..5148    -  misc_feature   bom (fragment): basis of mobility region from pBR322
   5250..5285    -  CDS            rop (fragment): Rop protein, which maintains plasmids at low copy number; rop
   5380..5484    +  promoter       AmpR promoter: bla
   5485..169     +  CDS            AmpR (across the origin): β-lactamase; bla; confers resistance to ampicillin, carbenicillin, and related antibiotics
