>Addgene plasmid #154840 | pMS81(rpl-28p::mKate2::unc-54 3'UTR::LoxP::rps-0p::HYGR∆) | addgene full sequence | sequence record 307910 | Addgene NGS Result
ATTGCTGATAAATCTGGAGCCGGTGAGCGTGGGTCTCGCGGTATCATTGCAGCACTGGGGCCAGATGGTA
AGCCCTCCCGTATCGTAGTTATCTACACGACGGGGAGTCAGGCAACTATGGATGAACGAAATAGACAGAT
CGCTGAGATAGGTGCCTCACTGATTAAGCATTGGTAACTGTCAGACCAAGTTTACTCATATATACTTTAG
ATTGATTTAAAACTTCATTTTTAATTTAAAAGGATCTAGGTGAAGATCCTTTTTGATAATCTCATGACCA
AAATCCCTTAACGTGAGTTTTCGTTCCACTGAGCGTCAGACCCCGTAGAAAAGATCAAAGGATCTTCTTG
AGATCCTTTTTTTCTGCGCGTAATCTGCTGCTTGCAAACAAAAAAACCACCGCTACCAGCGGTGGTTTGT
TTGCCGGATCAAGAGCTACCAACTCTTTTTCCGAAGGTAACTGGCTTCAGCAGAGCGCAGATACCAAATA
CTGTTCTTCTAGTGTAGCCGTAGTTAGGCCACCACTTCAAGAACTCTGTAGCACCGCCTACATACCTCGC
TCTGCTAATCCTGTTACCAGTGGCTGCTGCCAGTGGCGATAAGTAGTGTCTTACCGGGTTGGACTCAAGA
CGATAGTTACCGGATAAGGCGCAGCGGTCGGGCTGAACGGGGGGTTCGTGCACACAGCCCAGCTTGGAGC
GAACGACCTACACCGAACTGAGATACCTACAGCGTGAGCTATGAGAAAGCGCCACGCTTCCCGAAGGGAG
AAAGGCGGACAGGTATCCGGTAAGCGGCAGGGTCGGAACAGGAGAGCGCACGAGGGAGCTTCCAGGGGGA
AACGCCTGGTATCTTTATAGTCCTGTCGGGTTTCGCCACCTCTGACTTGAGCGTCGATTTTTGTGATGCT
CGTCAGGGGGGCGGAGCCTATGGAAAAACGCCAGCAACGCGGCCTTTTTACGGTTCCTGGCCTTTTGCTG
GCCTTTTGCTCACATGTTCTTTCCTGCGTTATCCCCTGATTCTGTGGATAACCGTATTACCGCCTTTGAG
TGAGCTGATACCGCTCGCCGCAGCCGAACGACCGAGCGCAGCGAGTCAGTGAGCGAGGAAGCGGAAGAGC
GCCCAATACGCAAACCGCCTCTCCCCGCGCGTTGGCCGATTCATTAATGCAGCTGGCACGACAGGTTTCC
CGACTGGAAAGCGGGCAGTGAGCGCAACGCAATTAATGTGAGTTAGCTCACTCATTAGGCACCCCAGGCT
TTACACTTTATGCTTCCGGCTCGTATGTTGTGTGGAATTGTGAGCGGATAACAATTTCACACAGGAAACA
GCTATGACCATGATTACGCCAAGCTCACTCGTTTAGGCTATTCCCCTATTTTTGATATTCCTTCGCACAT
ATGAAAACTACTTTTTTTCGAAACTGTTAACTCCAGAATTTATAAATCTATAGCCCTTACTTGATTATTT
ATTATCATGGTTACTCACCTCATGTCTCTTTCTCTTTTCAAGAAGTCTTCGTTCATATCTGTTGTCTCTT
TCCTCCTTTTGAATCTCTGCTTTGCTCTTCGCCATTGTTTCCTGAAAATAATGTAACTTGAATTGTGTAA
TATACTTTTTTAATTTGAATTTGGCTTGTAACGCGGAATCACTACGTGCGGGATCATTTCTTACTAGAAA
ACCCAGAAAATGCCATATTTCACTTATCTCGGGGTCATTTCTAATTAGAAAAGCTACAAAAACCATTTCT
AATTACGGTGACTTTAGAACTGGTCGAAATAGCTAATTAGAAATGGGTTTTTGCTAATTAGAGGTGACTC
TATGTTATCTGAGTAAGCCTCGTTTGTATGTAAACTCACAGTACTAATAAATGCAAGACACCCGGGTTTG
TCTAGATATGAAATAATTGAAATATCAATTCTGACAGACAATAATGGTAATCTTGATAAGGAGTTCCACG
CCCAGGAGAACACGTTAGTTTTCTTGTTTTTGATTGCGTGCGTTATTTTGGAGAAAAACTCGATTTTTTA
CAAAATAATTTTTTGAAAGGAACACTGTTCAATAAGTTTTGTCTTTTTTCTCAGTTGTGATACGGTTTTT
TATTCTTTTTTGTAGTTATACAGAAGACCGCCTGCAGGATTTGAGTAGAGCACTCGAGGGGAGAAAATGC
GGAGAGAAGAACCCAGCATCTTAATAAAATTATATAATTTTGAATAAAATCAAATTAAAAATAAGATTAA
TTGAAACACAACAATAGAATGCAGAAAATTACTCATAAGAAATAATTTATTTTGAAAGAAGTTGTGTCGA
TTTACGATAAAAACTACACGCAAACGAGGCTCCGCGTTTACACCGTTTGGCAATGGAGCGCGCTTGCTAT
TAGATTTTAGGCCAGCTCAACGAAAGTTTAATTTATTTTTCTTCTTTTTTTCCATTTTTTTGAGTAAAAT
ATCGAATTTTTTGTATTAATTCTGTAAATTTTATAATTTGCAACTATTTTGGCGTATTCTGCTTGTTTTT
ATCAGCGAATTTTTATGCATTTCAGTCAAAAGTTTGAGCAGGAAAAATGACATTTAGGACTTTGTAAAAT
TGTATTCTTAAATTTGCTTGAAAACCTACGTGTACAATTGATTTTATTGAATTTTTCTTACGTTTCCCGT
TGTATCTTATTGTATTTAACTTTCATCATAAAATAATTTATTTCCAGGTAAAATATCCGACGCTCTCGTG
ATGGTCTCCGAGCTCATTAAAGAAAACATGCATATGAAGCTCTACATGGAGGGAACCGTCAACAACCACC
ACTTCAAGTGCACCTCCGAGGGAGAGGGAAAGCCATACGAGGGAACCCAAACCATGCGTATCAAGGCCGT
CGAGGGAGGACCACTCCCATTCGCCTTCGACATCCTCGCCACCTCCTTCATGTACGGATCCAAGGTAAGT
TTAAACATATATATACTAACTAACCCTGATTATTTAAATTTTCAGACCTTCATCAACCACACCCAAGGAA
TCCCAGACTTCTTCAAGCAATCCTTCCCAGAGGGATTCACCTGGGAGCGTGTCACCACCTACGAGGACGG
AGGAGTCCTCACCGCCACCCAAGACACCTCCCTCCAAGACGGATGCCTCATCTACAACGTCAAGGTAAGT
TTAAACAGTTCGGTACTAACTAACCATACATATTTAAATTTTCAGATCCGTGGAGTCAACTTCCCATCCA
ACGGACCAGTCATGCAAAAGAAGACCCTCGGATGGGAGGCCTCCACCGAGACCCTCTACCCAGCCGACGG
AGGACTTGAGGGACGTGCCGACATGGCCCTCAAGCTCGTCGGAGGAGGACACCTCATCTGCAACCTCAAG
GTAAGTTTAAACATGATTTTACTAACTAACTAATCTGATTTAAATTTTCAGACCACCTACCGTTCCAAGA
AGCCAGCCAAGAACCTCAAGATGCCAGGAGTCTACTACGTCGACCGTCGTCTTGAGCGTATCAAGGAGGC
CGACAAGGAGACCTACGTCGAGCAACACGAGGTCGCCGTCGCCCGTTACTGCGACCTCCCATCCAAGCTC
GGACACCGTTAAGTCCAATTACTCTTCAACATCCCTACATGCTCTTTCTCCCTGTGCTCCCACCCCCTAT
TTTTGTTATTATCAAAAAACTTCTCTTAATTTCTTTGTTTTTTAGCTTCTTTTAAGTCACCTCTAACAAT
GAAATTGTGTAGATTCAAAAATAGAATTAATTCGTAATAAAAAGTCGAAAAAAATTGTGCTCCCTCCCCC
CATTAATAATAATTCTATCCCAAAATCTACACAATGTTCTGTGTACACTTCTTATGTTTTTTACTTCTGA
TAAATTTTTTTGAAACATCATAGAAAAAACCGCACACAAAATACCTTATCATATGTTACGTTTCAGTTTA
TGACCGCAATTTTTACTTAAGTTCAATCCGGAAAGGTAAGTTTAAAATGACTTCGTATAGCATACATTAT
ACGAAGTTATTTTCAGGGAGAGCAAAAGATTTTTGCTTTCGTCGTAAATCTACACACGCGTCTCTTCCGT
GCGAGAGTCCAAGCCAGCAGCCAAATTCGTTGACTGAGTATTCAACGTTTATACGTTGTCGGCAACGAGA
AATAGGAAAATGCATCGGGAAATGTTCTTTTTTCGATTTTTTCCAAGGTTTTGACAAATTTTACCACGAA
TTTTGCTATGTTTTCAATTAAAAAATATGTTATTCAACTGTTTCTATGAGGAAAATAAGGCTTTGCATGT
AATTTTCTTATTCAGCATAATTTTTAATTAATTTGAATTTTCTGTCCTAACGTTTATTTTGTTTTCTTGG
TTATGACTGATCTGAAATTAATTTTTGAATTTTAAGGTAATATGAAAAAACCCGAGTTGACCGCCACATC
CGTAGAGAAGTTCCTCATCGAGAAGTTCGACTCCGTCTCCGACCTCATGCAACTCTCCGAGGGAGAGGAG
TCCCGTGCCTTCTCCTTCGACGTCGGAGGACGTGGATACGTCCTCCGTGTCAACTCCTGCGCCGACGGAT
TCTACAAGGACCGTTACGTCTACCGTCACTTCGCCTCCGCCGCCCTCCCAATCCCAGAGGTCCTCGACAT
CGGAGAGTTCTCCGAGTCCCTCACCTACTGCATCTCCCGTCGTGCCCAAGGAGTCACCCTCCAAGACCTC
CCAGAGACCGAGCTCCCAGCCGTCCTCCAACCAGTCGCCGAGGCCATGGACGCCATCGCCGCCGCCGACC
TCTCCCAAACCTCCGGATTCGGACCATTCGGACCACAAGGAATCGGACAATACACCACCTGGCGTGACTT
CATCTGCGCCATCGCCGACCCACACGTCTACCACTGGCAAACCGTCATGGACGACACCGTCTCCGCCTCC
GTCGCCCAAGCCCTCGACGAGCTCATGCTCTGGGCCGAGGACTGCCCAGAGGTCCGTCACCTCGTCCACG
CCGACTTCGGATCCAACAACGTCCTCACCGACAACGGACGTATCACCGCCGTCATCGACTGGTCCGAGGC
CATGTTCGGAGACTCCCAATATGCGGTATTTTCTCCTTACGCATCTGTGCGGTATTTCACACCGCATATG
GTGCACTCTCAGTACAATCTGCTCTGATGCCGCATAGTTAAGCCAGCCCCGACACCCGCCAACACCCGCT
GACGCGCCCTGACGGGCTTGTCTGCTCCCGGCATCCGCTTACAGACAAGCTGTGACCGTCTCCGGGAGCT
GCATGTGTCAGAGGTTTTCACCGTCATCACCGAAACGCGCGAGACGAAAGGGCCTCGTGATACGCCTATT
TTTATAGGTTAATGTCATGATAATAATGGTTTCTTAGACGTCAGGTGGCACTTTTCGGGGAAATGTGCGC
GGAACCCCTATTTGTTTATTTTTCTAAATACATTCAAATATGTATCCGCTCATGAGACAATAACCCTGAT
AAATGCTTCAATAATATTGAAAAAGGAAGAGTATGAGTATTCAACATTTCCGTGTCGCCCTTATTCCCTT
TTTTGCGGCATTTTGCCTTCCTGTTTTTGCTCACCCAGAAACGCTGGTGAAAGTAAAAGATGCTGAAGAT
CAGTTGGGTGCACGAGTGGGTTACATCGAACTGGATCTCAACAGCGGTAAGATCCTTGAGAGTTTTCGCC
CCGAAGAACGTTTTCCAATGATGAGCACTTTTAAAGTTCTGCTATGTGGCGCGGTATTATCCCGTATTGA
CGCCGGGCAAGAGCAACTCGGTCGCCGCATACACTATTCTCAGAATGACTTGGTTGAGTACTCACCAGTC
ACAGAAAAGCATCTTACGGATGGCATGACAGTAAGAGAATTATGCAGTGCTGCCATAACCATGAGTGATA
ACACTGCGGCCAACTTACTTCTGACAACGATCGGAGGACCGAAGGAGCTAACCGCTTTTTTGCACAACAT
GGGGGATCATGTAACTCGCCTTGATCGTTGGGAACCGGAGCTGAATGAAGCCATACCAAACGACGAGCGT
GACACCACGATGCCTGTAGCAATGGCAACAACGTTGCGCAAACTATTAACTGGCGAACTACTTACTCTAG
CTTCCCGGCAACAATTAATAGACTGGATGGAGGCGGATAAAGTTGCAGGACCACTTCTGCGCTCGGCCCT
TCCGGCTGGCTGGTTT
Features (pLannotate 1.2.2; 12 found; start..end, strand, type, name):
    348..936     +  rep_origin     ori: high-copy-number ColE1/pMB1/pBR322/pUC origin of replication
   1119..1211    +  CDS            lacI (fragment): lac repressor; lacI; The lac repressor binds to the lac operator to inhibit transcription in E. coli. This inhibition can be relieved by adding lactose or isopropyl-β-D-thiogalactopyranoside (IPTG).
   1224..1245    +  protein_bind   CAP binding site: CAP binding activates transcription in the presence of cAMP. E. coli catabolite activator protein
   1260..1290    +  promoter       lac promoter: promoter for the E. coli lac operon
   1298..1314    +  protein_bind   lac operator: The lac repressor binds to the lac operator to inhibit transcription in E. coli. This inhibition can be relieved by adding lactose or isopropyl-β-D-thiogalactopyranoside (IPTG). lac repressor encoded by lacI
   2731..3579    +  CDS            mNeptune: mNeptune is a basic (constitutively fluorescent) far red fluorescent protein published in 2009, derived from Entacmaea quadricolor. It is reported to be a rapidly-maturing monomer with moderate acid sensitivity.
   3970..4000    +  protein_bind   loxP (fragment): Cre-mediated recombination occurs in the 8-bp core sequence (GCATACAT). Cre recombinase
   4382..5068    +  CDS            hph (fragment): KHYB_ECOLX - Experimental evidence at protein level: Swiss-Prot protein existence level 1. The aminoglycoside phosphotransferases achieve inactivation of their antibiotic substrates by phosphorylation. Only phosphorylates hygromycin and closely related compounds such as demethyl analogs and destomycin. From Escherichia coli.
   5061..5156    -  misc_feature   bom (fragment): basis of mobility region from pBR322
   5258..5293    -  CDS            rop (fragment): Rop protein, which maintains plasmids at low copy number; rop
   5388..5492    +  promoter       AmpR promoter: bla
   5493..177     +  CDS            AmpR (across the origin): β-lactamase; bla; confers resistance to ampicillin, carbenicillin, and related antibiotics
