[The description below was written by a language model from this plasmid's Addgene catalogue record and pLannotate feature annotations shown in this document.]
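Description:
pMS81(rpl-28p::mKate2::unc-54 3'UTR::LoxP::rps-0p::HYGR∆) is a 6,176 bp repair-template (donor) plasmid for CRISPR-mediated transgene insertion in Caenorhabditis elegans, built by Gibson assembly in a pUC57 backbone. In E. coli it is maintained at high copy from the ColE1/pUC origin and selected with ampicillin through the bla gene. Remnants of the lac promoter/operator region and small bom and rop fragments are backbone leftovers with no role in the worm.

The insert begins with a homology arm. This is followed by a reporter transgene in which the ribosomal protein promoter rpl-28p drives the red fluorescent protein mKate2, terminated by the unc-54 3'UTR. The automated annotation labels this coding sequence mNeptune, a related Entacmaea quadricolor-derived protein, but the record identifies it as mKate2. Downstream lie a LoxP site, which carries a point mutation that the depositor reports does not noticeably affect function and which is therefore annotated as a fragment, and then the rps-0 promoter driving a truncated hygromycin phosphotransferase gene (HYGR∆) encoding only amino acids 1–226.

The truncated marker is the key to the design. The plasmid targets a "split hygromycin" landing pad, presumably one that holds the rest of the resistance gene, so the HYGR∆ segment would also act as a homology arm. On that reading, only correct integration restores a functional gene, making true integrants hygromycin resistant and self-selecting. The LoxP site presumably allows later Cre-mediated manipulation, though the record does not state what it pairs with. Restriction sites flank the rpl-28p::mKate2::unc-54 3'UTR cassette so that it can be replaced with other genes of interest.
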