Addgene plasmid #154840: pMS81(rpl-28p::mKate2::unc-54 3'UTR::LoxP::rps-0p::HYGR∆)
Purpose: Insertion of rpl-28p::mKate2::unc-54 3'UTR into a split hygromycin landing pad. Can be modified to insert a different gene(s) of interest.
Depositing lab: Patrick Phillips. Depositing organization: University of Oregon. Publication: Rapid Self-Selecting and Clone-Free Integration of Transgenes into Engineered CRISPR Safe Harbor Locations in Caenorhabditis elegans. Stevenson ZC, Moerdyk-Schauwecker MJ, Jamison B, Phillips PC. G3 (Bethesda). 2020 Aug 19. pii: g3.120.401400. doi: 10.1534/g3.120.401400. PubMed 32816924.
Backbone
  Vector backbone: pUC57
  Backbone size w/o insert (bp): 2470
  Total vector size (bp): 6176
  Vector type: Worm Expression, Cre/Lox, CRISPR
Growth in bacteria
  Bacterial resistance: Ampicillin, 100 μg/mL
  Growth temperature: 37°C
  Growth strain: DH5alpha
  Copy number: High Copy
Gene/Insert
  Gene/Insert name: homology arm:rpl-28p::mKate2::unc-54 3'UTR::LoxP::rps-0p::HYGR∆
  Species: C. elegans (nematode), Synthetic
  Mutation: HYGR∆ encodes aa 1-226
  Cloning method: Gibson Cloning
  Sequencing primers: 5′ caggaaacagctatgac (M13-rev); 3′ Ctatgcggcatcagagcagatt
Resource information
  A portion of this plasmid was derived from a plasmid made by: rpl-28p is from pBCN39-R4R3. mKate2 coding sequence and unc-54 3’UTR is from pDD285. The hygromycin resistance gene fragment was modified from pCFJ1663. All three plasmids were obtained from Addgene. All remaining insert sequences were from C. elegans genomic DNA or were synthesized for our lab.
Terms and licenses: Academic/Nonprofit Terms; Industry Terms: Not Available to Industry
Depositor comments: The LoxP site has a point mutation that in our hands does not noticeably impact function. The rpl-28p::mKate2::unc-54 3'UTR transgene is flanked by restriction sites to facilitate removal and replacement of this gene. Additional protocol information can be found at: github.com/phillips-lab/SLP
How to cite: pMS81(rpl-28p::mKate2::unc-54 3'UTR::LoxP::rps-0p::HYGR∆) was a gift from Patrick Phillips (Addgene plasmid # 154840 ; http://n2t.net/addgene:154840 ; RRID:Addgene_154840)
